Addgene plasmid #221118: pRS415-STE3pr-MFA-Igkappa-FAPoptim-STE3-deltaPEST
Purpose: FAP tagged STE3-PEST mutant (delta413-470 - N-terminally tagged, optimized) under the Ste3 promoter with 2xMYC tag and MFA1 signal sequence to help target construct to the ER
Depositing lab: Allyson O’Donnell. Depositing organization: University of Pittsburgh (University, School of Medicine, and Cancer Institute). Publication: Optimization of the fluorogen-activating protein tag for quantitative protein trafficking and colocalization studies in S. cerevisiae. Oppenheimer KG, Hager NA, McAtee CK, Filiztekin E, Shang C, Warnick JA, Bruchez MP, Brodsky JL, Prosser DC, Kwiatkowski AV, O'Donnell AF. Mol Biol Cell. 2024 Jul 1;35(7):mr5. doi: 10.1091/mbc.E24-04-0174. Epub 2024 May 29. PubMed 38809589.
Backbone
  Vector backbone: pRS415
  Vector type: Yeast Expression
  Selectable markers: LEU2
Growth in bacteria
  Bacterial resistance: Ampicillin, 100 μg/mL
  Growth temperature: 37°C
  Growth strain: DH5alpha
  Copy number: Low Copy
Gene/Insert
  Gene/Insert name: MFA-IgKappa-FAPoptim-STE3-deltaPEST
  Species: S. cerevisiae (budding yeast)
  Mutation: STE3 mutant that lacks the PEST domain in the C-terminal tail (amino acids 413-470)
  Promoter: STE3
  Cloning method: Restriction Enzyme; 5′ cloning site Unknown (unknown if destroyed)
Terms and licenses: Academic/Nonprofit Terms; Industry Terms: Not Available to Industry
Depositor comments: Amino acid 413 was mutated to a stop codon using site-directed mutagenesis, creating a truncation mutant of Ste3s C-tail at this residue in the pRS415-STE3pr-MFA-Igkappa-FAP-STE3.
How to cite: pRS415-STE3pr-MFA-Igkappa-FAPoptim-STE3-deltaPEST was a gift from Allyson O’Donnell (Addgene plasmid # 221118 ; http://n2t.net/addgene:221118 ; RRID:Addgene_221118)
