[The description below was written by a language model from this plasmid's Addgene catalogue record and pLannotate feature annotations shown in this document.]
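Description:
pRS415-STE3pr-MFA-Igkappa-FAPoptim-STE3-deltaPEST is a yeast expression plasmid built on the pRS415 shuttle backbone. It is maintained in Saccharomyces cerevisiae as a low-copy centromeric episome through its CEN6/ARS element and is selected by leucine prototrophy via the LEU2 marker and its own promoter. In E. coli it replicates from a ColE1/pUC-type origin with ampicillin resistance. The backbone also carries an f1 origin and remnants of the lacZα cloning region, with flanking T7 and T3 promoters.

The payload is a fusion protein expressed from the STE3 promoter, according to the catalogue fields. That promoter is not separately annotated in the feature table, but it presumably lies in the unannotated stretch upstream of the coding region. The open reading frame begins with a yeast mating-factor secretion signal. The record calls this MFA1, whereas the annotation tool identifies it as a fragment of the α-factor (MFα1) prepro leader. It is followed by the mouse Igκ leader, and together these sequences are intended to direct the construct into the ER. Next come two tandem segments matching a mouse lambda light-chain variable domain, which correspond to the optimized fluorogen-activating protein (FAP), an antibody-derived tag that fluoresces only on binding a cognate dye. The record also lists a 2xMYC tag, which is not annotated. The FAP is fused to the N-terminus of Ste3, the a-factor pheromone receptor, and a CYC1 terminator follows.

The STE3 sequence was changed by site-directed mutagenesis so that codon 413 is a stop. This truncates the C-terminal tail and removes the PEST domain (residues 413–470), although the downstream sequence still appears to be present in the annotated feature. The construct is intended for quantitative trafficking and colocalization studies of this Ste3 mutant in yeast.
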