Features (pLannotate 1.2.2; 25 found; start..end, strand, type, name):
    126..176     +  misc_feature   bom (fragment): basis of mobility region from pBR322
    175..291     +  CDS            NFS1 (fragment): NFS1_YEAST - Also known as SPL1 From Saccharomyces cerevisiae (strain ATCC 204508 / S288c) (Baker's yeast).
    653..1747    -  CDS            LEU2: 3-isopropylmalate dehydrogenase, required for leucine biosynthesis; S. cerevisiae LEU2; yeast auxotrophic marker
   1748..2155    -  promoter       LEU2 promoter: S. cerevisiae LEU2
   2295..2372    -  CDS            YO192_YEAST (fragment): Experimental evidence at protein level: Swiss-Prot protein existence level 1. From Saccharomyces cerevisiae (strain ATCC 204508 / S288c) (Baker's yeast).
   2403..2455    +  misc_feature   bom (fragment): basis of mobility region from pBR322
   2483..2911    -  rep_origin     f1 ori (sequence partly withheld): f1 bacteriophage origin of replication; arrow indicates direction of (+) strand synthesis
   2915..3070    -  CDS            lacZα (fragment): LacZα fragment of β-galactosidase; lacZ fragment
   3078..3096    +  promoter       T7 promoter: promoter for bacteriophage T7 RNA polymerase
   3115..3362    -  terminator     CYC1 terminator: S. cerevisiae CYC1; transcription terminator for CYC1
   3371..4780    -  CDS            STE3: STE3_YEAST - Experimental evidence at protein level: Swiss-Prot protein existence level 1. Receptor for the peptide pheromone a factor. From Saccharomyces cerevisiae (strain ATCC 204508 / S288c) (Baker's yeast).
   4873..5199    -  CDS            LV1C_MOUSE: Experimental evidence at protein level: Swiss-Prot protein existence level 1. From Mus musculus (Mouse).
   5263..5589    -  CDS            LV1C_MOUSE: Experimental evidence at protein level: Swiss-Prot protein existence level 1. From Mus musculus (Mouse).
   5605..5667    -  sig_peptide    Igκ leader: leader sequence from mouse immunoglobulin κ light chain
   5667..5916    -  CDS            α-factor secretion signal (fragment): N-terminal secretion signal from S. cerevisiae alpha-factor; MFα1; Cleavage by the Kex2 protease occurs after the dibasic KR sequence.
   6441..6459    -  promoter       T3 promoter: promoter for bacteriophage T3 RNA polymerase
   6504..6520    -  protein_bind   lac operator: The lac repressor binds to the lac operator to inhibit transcription in E. coli. This inhibition can be relieved by adding lactose or isopropyl-β-D-thiogalactopyranoside (IPTG). lac repressor encoded by lacI
   6528..6558    -  promoter       lac promoter: promoter for the E. coli lac operon
   6573..6594    -  protein_bind   CAP binding site: CAP binding activates transcription in the presence of cAMP. E. coli catabolite activator protein
   6607..6699    -  CDS            lacI (fragment): lac repressor; lacI; The lac repressor binds to the lac operator to inhibit transcription in E. coli. This inhibition can be relieved by adding lactose or isopropyl-β-D-thiogalactopyranoside (IPTG).
   6882..7470    -  rep_origin     ori: high-copy-number ColE1/pMB1/pBR322/pUC origin of replication
   7641..8501    -  CDS            AmpR: β-lactamase; bla; confers resistance to ampicillin, carbenicillin, and related antibiotics
   8502..8606    -  promoter       AmpR promoter: bla
   8643..9146    +  misc_feature   CEN/ARS: S. cerevisiae CEN6 centromere fused to an autonomously replicating sequence
   9215..24      +  CDS            rop (fragment) (across the origin): Rop protein, which maintains plasmids at low copy number; rop
>Addgene plasmid #221118 | pRS415-STE3pr-MFA-Igkappa-FAPoptim-STE3-deltaPEST | addgene full sequence | sequence record 442464 | Addgene NGS Result
GGTGATGACGGTGAAAACCTCTGACACATGCAGCTCCCGGAGACGGTCACAGCTTGTCTGTAAGCGGATG
CCGGGAGCAGACAAGCCCGTCAGGGCGCGTCAGCGGGTGTTGGCGGGTGTCGGGGCTGGCTTAACTATGC
GGCATCAGAGCAGATTGTACTGAGAGTGCACCATATCGACTACGTCGTTAAGGCCGTTTCTGACAGAGTA
AAATTCTTGAGGGAACTTTCACCATTATGGGAAATGGTTCAAGAAGGTATTGACTTAAACTCCATCAAAT
GGTCAGGTCATTGAGTGTTTTTTATTTGTTGTATTTTTTTTTTTTTAGAGAAAATCCTCCAATATATAAA
TTAGGAATCATAGTTTCATGATTTTCTGTTACACCTAACTTTTTGTGTGGTGCCCTCCTCCTTGTCAATA
TTAATGTTAAAGTGCAATTCTTTTTCCTTATCACGTTGAGCCATTAGTATCAATTTGCTTACCTGTATTC
CTTTACATCCTCCTTTTTCTCCTTCTTGATAAATGTATGTAGATTGCGTATATAGTTTCGTCTACCCTAT
GAACATATTCCATTTTGTAATTTCGTGTCGTTTCTATTATGAATTTCATTTATAAAGTTTATGTACAAAT
ATCATAAAAAAAGAGAATCTTTTTAAGCAAGGATTTTCTTAACTTCTTCGGCGACAGCATCACCGACTTC
GGTGGTACTGTTGGAACCACCTAAATCACCAGTTCTGATACCTGCATCCAAAACCTTTTTAACTGCATCT
TCAATGGCCTTACCTTCTTCAGGCAAGTTCAATGACAATTTCAACATCATTGCAGCAGACAAGATAGTGG
CGATAGGGTTGACCTTATTCTTTGGCAAATCTGGAGCAGAACCGTGGCATGGTTCGTACAAACCAAATGC
GGTGTTCTTGTCTGGCAAAGAGGCCAAGGACGCAGATGGCAACAAACCCAAGGAACCTGGGATAACGGAG
GCTTCATCGGAGATGATATCACCAAACATGTTGCTGGTGATTATAATACCATTTAGGTGGGTTGGGTTCT
TAACTAGGATCATGGCGGCAGAATCAATCAATTGATGTTGAACCTTCAATGTAGGGAATTCGTTCTTGAT
GGTTTCCTCCACAGTTTTTCTCCATAATCTTGAAGAGGCCAAAACATTAGCTTTATCCAAGGACCAAATA
GGCAATGGTGGCTCATGTTGTAGGGCCATGAAAGCGGCCATTCTTGTGATTCTTTGCACTTCTGGAACGG
TGTATTGTTCACTATCCCAAGCGACACCATCACCATCGTCTTCCTTTCTCTTACCAAAGTAAATACCTCC
CACTAATTCTCTGACAACAACGAAGTCAGTACCTTTAGCAAATTGTGGCTTGATTGGAGATAAGTCTAAA
AGAGAGTCGGATGCAAAGTTACATGGTCTTAAGTTGGCGTACAATTGAAGTTCTTTACGGATTTTTAGTA
AACCTTGTTCAGGTCTAACACTACCGGTACCCCATTTAGGACCACCCACAGCACCTAACAAAACGGCATC
AGCCTTCTTGGAGGCTTCCAGCGCCTCATCTGGAAGTGGAACACCTGTAGCATCGATAGCAGCACCACCA
ATTAAATGATTTTCGAAATCGAACTTGACATTGGAACGAACATCAGAAATAGCTTTAAGAACCTTAATGG
CTTCGGCTGTGATTTCTTGACCAACGTGGTCACCTGGCAAAACGACGATCTTCTTAGGGGCAGACATTAG
AATGGTATATCCTTGAAATATATATATATATATTGCTGAAATGTAAAAGGTAAGAAAAGTTAGAAAGTAA
GACGATTGCTAACCACCTATTGGAAAAAACAATAGGTCCTTAAATAATATTGTCAACTTCAAGTATTGTG
ATGCAAGCATTTAGTCATGAACGCTTCTCTATTCTATATGAAAAGCCGGTTCCGGCGCTCTCACCTTTCC
TTTTTCTCCCAATTTTTCAGTTGAAAAAGGTATATGCGTCAGGCGACCTCTGAAATTAACAAAAAATTTC
CAGTCATCGAATTTGATTCTGTGCGATAGCGCCCCTGTGTGTTCTCGTTATGTTGAGGAAAAAAATAATG
GTTGCTAAGAGATTCGAACTCTTGCATCTTACGATACCTGAGTATTCCCACAGTTAACTGCGGTCAAGAT
ATTTCTTGAATCAGGCGCCTTAGACCGCTCGGCCAAACAACCAATTACTTGTTGAGAAATAGAGTATAAT
TATCCTATAAATATAACGTTTTTGAACACACATGAACAAGGAAGTACAGGACAATTGATTTTGAAGAGAA
TGTGGATTTTGATGTAATTGTTGGGATTCCATTTTTAATAAGGCAATAATATTAGGTATGTAGATATACT
AGAAGTTCTCCTCGACCGGTCGATATGCGGTGTGAAATACCGCACAGATGCGTAAGGAGAAAATACCGCA
TCAGGAAATTGTAAGCGTTAATATTTTGTTAAAATTCGCGTTAAATTTTTGTTAAATCAGCTCATTTTTT
AACCAATAGGCCGAAATCGGCAAAATCCCTTATAAATCAAAAGAATAGACCGAGATAGGGT
[37 nt withheld, positions 2582-2618]
AAAGAACGTGGACTCCAACGTCAAAGG
[49 nt withheld, positions 2646-2694]
T
[91 nt withheld, positions 2696-2786]
G
[124 nt withheld, positions 2788-2911]
CCATTCGCCATTCAGGCTGCGCAACTGTTGGGAAGGGCGATCGGTGCGGGCCTCTTCGCTATTACGCCAG
CTGGCGAAAGGGGGATGTGCTGCAAGGCGATTAAGTTGGGTAACGCCAGGGTTTTCCCAGTCACGACGTT
GTAAAACGACGGCCAGTGAGCGCGCGTAATACGACTCACTATAGGGCGAATTGGGTACCGGCCGCAAATT
AAAGCCTTCGAGCGTCCCAAAACCTTCTCAAGCAAGGTTTTCAGTATAATGTTACATGCGTACACGCGTC
TGTACAGAAAAAAAAGAAAAATTTGAAATATAAATAACGTTCTTAATACTAACATAACTATAAAAAAATA
AATAGGGACCTAGACTTCAGGTTGTCTAACTCCTTCCTTTTCGGTTAGAGCGGATGTGGGGGGAGGGCGT
GAATGTAAGCGTGACATAACTAATTACATGACTCGAGTAAGGGCCTGCAGTATTTTCTGAACTATGTTCG
TTTGAGCTTGAATTCTCTTCTTTTGAAGCTGGAGAGTAGCAAAGACTTTCCCCTTCAAAATTGGAGCTTG
CAGAATTATGAAGCTTTTCTGAATAATCGAGAGTAACTTTTGAGAATCCTCCAAGTGATATTTCGTCGTC
TTAGCTCTGTCCTTGCGTGACGTAAGGGATGTGCCTACTTTCTTTTAGGTCTATTTCATCAAGAATATCA
TCTGTTTCTTTATCAGCAAACAAATATTTTTTGCTTTTATTTTGAGATTTTCTAGGATCATCTGGAATCC
TATAGTCGACATAGAAATGCGCTTGTGATATTGGTGTACCTACACAGGGAGAATAGTTTTCTGTACACGT
GGAGATATAGTTCTCAGAGTCTGTAGAAAATGGGTTACGGCTCTCTTTGCGTGAGGACAGCTTGTTTAGC
AATATGCCTACTCGTTTTTCCTTATTCTTATCAATGAATCTTTTCCACATGTCAAGTACAAATCCTAGTT
TGATGGAACGCAGGAATTTAGAGTACATATGCAAAGCATCAGAACCTAAGCCAAAGATTAGAAATACTAG
GTAAGACATCAAAACATAAAGCCATATATTATAAATTGGTCTGCCAGGGTCAAATTTAATAATGGTATTC
CAGATGGTGCTGGAATGGGTATTTTTAAAAGTATAGTGTCCTTCTACCTGCTGTAAATCTTGAACAAAGG
TGTAAACAGAAAAAGGGAACATGACTAAAATAATAATGAAACAGAATATCAACAGCCTTGCGAACCTTGT
CAGGTTTAAACCTGAATTGGTACAGTGTAAAATATCCCTAACGTCCTTGCGTTTTTTATAAAACACGAAC
AGTACTAAGGTGGCATAAACAGCGCCCACAAATGACCATATAAGCATCCACATGGTATACAAAACAGTGG
TAATCCATGTCGGAGACAATAAGTTTTGGCAACCGTTGTAACGAGCGATACCATATCTAAATACTTGTAA
CAGATATGAAAATCCCATGACCATGACAGGTGTGAACAAGCTAATCACAAGGTCCTTGACGATTTTCGTC
CATGATGAAAGATCCGGTAAAACACTATCTGCCTTCAAAATTGTATGCAAGTTGTAAATGATGTTGGTAA
CGGCACATGATATGCCAATATTCGCACCAACCTGCAACTTGATGACAATATCACACCAACCTTTACCATC
CCATCTCGTGAGGAAATCGTCGTCACTCCATATTGCCGCATCTACAATACACGTTAAATTCATTGTAAGA
AGCCATGTTATCAAAATGATTGCTGGAATATTCTTGGTATGTGAATGCCATGCTAAAGGGGGAGCTAATA
GTATCACAGCTAGCAAACAAAGCCCTATTATTGCTGACTTGTATGACATCCCGGGGGGCGACCCGCACCC
GCACCCGCCAGGTCCTCCTCGCTGATCAGCTTCTGCTCCAGGTCCTCCTCGCTGATCAGCTTCTGCTCAG
ACAAAACAGTCAATTGAGTACCACCACCGAACAAGTAACCGTCAACGTCAGACAAAGAACAGTAGTATTC
AGCTTCGTCTTCTGGTTGAGCGTCAGAGATAGTCAAAGCAGCCTTAGCACCCAACAAAGAACCAGAGAAT
CTACCTGGAGTCCAAGAGTACTTCTTGTCAGTGTCGAAGATCAAAGCTCTTGGAGCTTGACCTGGCTTTT
GTTGGAACCAGTTAGCGTAGTGACCAGAAGTAACAGCACCAGTACCAGAACCACAAGTCAAGATAACAGT
ACCACCTGGAGAAACAGTAACAGATGGTTCTTGAGTAACAACAGCTTGAGAACCACCACCACCAGAACCA
CCACCACCAGAACCACCACCACCAGAACCACCACCACCAGACAAAACAGTCAATTGAGTACCACCACCGA
ACAAGTAACCGTCAACGTCAGACAAAGAACAGTAGTATTCAGCTTCGTCTTCTGGTTGAGCGTCAGAGAT
AGTCAAAGCAGCCTTAGCACCCAACAAAGAACCAGAGAATCTACCTGGAGTCCAAGAGTACTTCTTGTCA
GTGTCGAAGATCAAAGCTCTTGGAGCTTGACCTGGCTTTTGTTGGAACCAGTTAGCGTAGTGACCAGAAG
TAACAGCACCAGTACCAGAACCACAAGTCAAGATAACAGTACCACCTGGAGAAACAGTAACAGATGGTTC
TTGAGTAACAACAGCTTGCATGGATCCACTAGTGTCACCAGTGGAACCTGGAACCCAGAGCAGCAGTACC
CATAGCAGGAGTGTGTCTGTCTCCATATCCAAAGATACCCCTTCTTCTTTAGCAGCAATGCTGGCAATAG
TAGTATTTATAAACAATAACCCGTTATTTGTGCTGTTGGAAAATGGCAAAACAGCAACATCGAAATCCCC
TTCTAAATCTAAGTAACCGATGACAGCTTCAGCCGGAATTTGTGCCGTTTCATCTTCTGTTGTAGTGTTG
ACTGGAGCAGCTAATGCGGAGGATGCTGCGAATAAAACTGCAGTAAAAATTGAAGGAAATCTCATTCTAG
AGAAAATTTTGATAGTATTTTGCCTTTCCTACACAAATTTAATTGCCTCTAAAGTTAAAAAGCAATAAAA
TAGAATATGTGAATACTGCACAAAATGAATACTTGGGAATTCAGAAATTATTCTTACCTTAAGCATCCAC
TCATATACATATATATATATATATATGTCTTTTCAAAAGACTTCTGCCCAAATTGTGGAGAGAACTCTGC
CTCTCCGTGATAACGGCCAAATGAAACGCATCCAATGATGCAATTATTGACAAAGTTTCAAAGTTTCCGC
CATTATTCCTTCATTTACACATTGATAGTCGAGAAGTTTCCTAATTAGTGTCACAATGACAGAGAAAATT
GTACCAGCGCTTCTAACGAAAATTAGCACCCATACCCAGAGTTCATAAATCTGGCAATGTGGTACAATAA
TATAGGATTGGTAACATTTCAATTGTAAAATGTTTAACGTTTAGAGAAAAGGGGAGCCAGAACGCTTCTG
GTGGTGTAAATGAGCTCCAGCTTTTGTTCCCTTTAGTGAGGGTTAATTGCGCGCTTGGCGTAATCATGGT
CATAGCTGTTTCCTGTGTGAAATTGTTATCCGCTCACAATTCCACACAACATACGAGCCGGAAGCATAAA
GTGTAAAGCCTGGGGTGCCTAATGAGTGAGCTAACTCACATTAATTGCGTTGCGCTCACTGCCCGCTTTC
CAGTCGGGAAACCTGTCGTGCCAGCTGCATTAATGAATCGGCCAACGCGCGGGGAGAGGCGGTTTGCGTA
TTGGGCGCTCTTCCGCTTCCTCGCTCACTGACTCGCTGCGCTCGGTCGTTCGGCTGCGGCGAGCGGTATC
AGCTCACTCAAAGGCGGTAATACGGTTATCCACAGAATCAGGGGATAACGCAGGAAAGAACATGTGAGCA
AAAGGCCAGCAAAAGGCCAGGAACCGTAAAAAGGCCGCGTTGCTGGCGTTTTTCCATAGGCTCCGCCCCC
CTGACGAGCATCACAAAAATCGACGCTCAAGTCAGAGGTGGCGAAACCCGACAGGACTATAAAGATACCA
GGCGTTTCCCCCTGGAAGCTCCCTCGTGCGCTCTCCTGTTCCGACCCTGCCGCTTACCGGATACCTGTCC
GCCTTTCTCCCTTCGGGAAGCGTGGCGCTTTCTCATAGCTCACGCTGTAGGTATCTCAGTTCGGTGTAGG
TCGTTCGCTCCAAGCTGGGCTGTGTGCACGAACCCCCCGTTCAGCCCGACCGCTGCGCCTTATCCGGTAA
CTATCGTCTTGAGTCCAACCCGGTAAGACACGACTTATCGCCACTGGCAGCAGCCACTGGTAACAGGATT
AGCAGAGCGAGGTATGTAGGCGGTGCTACAGAGTTCTTGAAGTGGTGGCCTAACTACGGCTACACTAGAA
GAACAGTATTTGGTATCTGCGCTCTGCTGAAGCCAGTTACCTTCGGAAAAAGAGTTGGTAGCTCTTGATC
CGGCAAACAAACCACCGCTGGTAGCGGTGGTTTTTTTGTTTGCAAGCAGCAGATTACGCGCAGAAAAAAA
GGATCTCAAGAAGATCCTTTGATCTTTTCTACGGGGTCTGACGCTCAGTGGAACGAAAACTCACGTTAAG
GGATTTTGGTCATGAGATTATCAAAAAGGATCTTCACCTAGATCCTTTTAAATTAAAAATGAAGTTTTAA
ATCAATCTAAAGTATATATGAGTAAACTTGGTCTGACAGTTACCAATGCTTAATCAGTGAGGCACCTATC
TCAGCGATCTGTCTATTTCGTTCATCCATAGTTGCCTGACTCCCCGTCGTGTAGATAACTACGATACGGG
AGGGCTTACCATCTGGCCCCAGTGCTGCAATGATACCGCGAGACCCACGCTCACCGGCTCCAGATTTATC
AGCAATAAACCAGCCAGCCGGAAGGGCCGAGCGCAGAAGTGGTCCTGCAACTTTATCCGCCTCCATCCAG
TCTATTAATTGTTGCCGGGAAGCTAGAGTAAGTAGTTCGCCAGTTAATAGTTTGCGCAACGTTGTTGCCA
TTGCTACAGGCATCGTGGTGTCACGCTCGTCGTTTGGTATGGCTTCATTCAGCTCCGGTTCCCAACGATC
AAGGCGAGTTACATGATCCCCCATGTTGTGCAAAAAAGCGGTTAGCTCCTTCGGTCCTCCGATCGTTGTC
AGAAGTAAGTTGGCCGCAGTGTTATCACTCATGGTTATGGCAGCACTGCATAATTCTCTTACTGTCATGC
CATCCGTAAGATGCTTTTCTGTGACTGGTGAGTACTCAACCAAGTCATTCTGAGAATAGTGTATGCGGCG
ACCGAGTTGCTCTTGCCCGGCGTCAATACGGGATAATACCGCGCCACATAGCAGAACTTTAAAAGTGCTC
ATCATTGGAAAACGTTCTTCGGGGCGAAAACTCTCAAGGATCTTACCGCTGTTGAGATCCAGTTCGATGT
AACCCACTCGTGCACCCAACTGATCTTCAGCATCTTTTACTTTCACCAGCGTTTCTGGGTGAGCAAAAAC
AGGAAGGCAAAATGCCGCAAAAAAGGGAATAAGGGCGACACGGAAATGTTGAATACTCATACTCTTCCTT
TTTCAATATTATTGAAGCATTTATCAGGGTTATTGTCTCATGAGCGGATACATATTTGAATGTATTTAGA
AAAATAAACAAATAGGGGTTCCGCGCACATTTCCCCGAAAAGTGCCACCTGGGTCCTTTTCATCACGTGC
TATAAAAATAATTATAATTTAAATTTTTTAATATAAATATATAAATTAAAAATAGAAAGTAAAAAAAGAA
ATTAAAGAAAAAATAGTTTTTGTTTTCCGAAGATGTAAAAGACTCTAGGGGGATCGCCAACAAATACTAC
CTTTTATCTTGCTCTTCCTGCTCTCAGGTATTAATGCCGAATTGTTTCATCTTGTCTGTGTAGAAGACCA
CACACGAAAATCCTGTGATTTTACATTTTACTTATCGTTAATCGAATGTATATCTATTTAATCTGCTTTT
CTTGTCTAATAAATATATATGTAAAGTACGCTTTTTGTTGAAATTTTTTAAACCTTTGTTTATTTTTTTT
TCTTCATTCCGTAACTCTTCTACCTTCTTTATTTACTTTCTAAAATCCAAATACAAAACATAAAAATAAA
TAAACACAGAGTAAATTCCCAAATTATTCCATCATTAAAAGATACGAGGCGCGTGTAAGTTACAGGCAAG
CGATCCGTCCTAAGAAACCATTATTATCATGACATTAACCTATAAAAATAGGCGTATCACGAGGCCCTTT
CGTCTCGCGCGTTTC
